Addgene plasmid #223219: pTT3-ecdCD19-ST3-His_withSUMO
Purpose: Expression of the extracellular domain of human CD19 fused to Spytag003 + Histag in HEK293(or similar) with SUMO for better protein expression
Depositing lab: Omer Dushek. Depositing organization: University of Oxford. Publication: Using CombiCells, a platform for titration and combinatorial display of cell surface ligands, to study T-cell antigen sensitivity modulation by accessory receptors. Patel A, Andre V, Eguiguren SB, Barton MI, Burton J, Denham EM, Pettmann J, Morch AM, Kutuzov MA, Siller-Farfan JA, Dustin ML, van der Merwe PA, Dushek O. EMBO J. 2024 Jan;43(1):132-150. doi: 10.1038/s44318-023-00012-1. Epub 2023 Dec 18. PubMed 38177315.
Backbone
  Vector backbone: pTT3
  Backbone size w/o insert (bp): 6107
  Total vector size (bp): 7202
  Vector type: Mammalian Expression
Growth in bacteria
  Bacterial resistance: Ampicillin, 100 μg/mL
  Growth temperature: 37°C
  Growth strain: DH5alpha
  Copy number: Unknown
Gene/Insert
  Gene/Insert name: extracellular domain of B-lymphocyte antigen CD19 (alt names: B-lymphocyte surface antigen B4; Differentiation antigen CD19; T-cell surface antigen Leu-12)
  Species: H. sapiens (human)
  Insert size (bp): 777
  GenBank ID: NP_001171569.1 NM_001178098.1
  Entrez Gene: CD19 (a.k.a. B4, CVID3)
  Promoter: CMV
  Tag / fusion protein: Histag (C terminal on insert); Spytag (C terminal on insert); SUMO (N terminal on insert)
  Cloning method: Gibson Cloning
  Sequencing primers: 5′ gttggggtgagtactccc
Terms and licenses: Academic/Nonprofit Terms; Industry Terms: Not Available to Industry
How to cite: pTT3-ecdCD19-ST3-His_withSUMO was a gift from Omer Dushek (Addgene plasmid # 223219 ; http://n2t.net/addgene:223219 ; RRID:Addgene_223219)
