[The description below was written by a language model from this plasmid's Addgene catalogue record and pLannotate feature annotations shown in this document.]
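Description:
pTT3-ecdCD19-ST3-His_withSUMO is a mammalian expression plasmid built on the pTT3 backbone for producing a soluble, secreted form of the human CD19 extracellular domain in HEK293 or similar cells. In bacteria it is maintained through a high-copy ColE1/pUC-type origin and selected with ampicillin via the AmpR β-lactamase gene. The backbone also carries a fragment of the Epstein-Barr virus oriP, an element that supports episomal retention of plasmids in cells expressing EBNA1. Remnants of lac regulatory elements and short fragments of other bacterial sequences are annotated in the backbone but have no evident role in the payload.

Expression is driven by the CMV immediate early enhancer and promoter, followed by adenovirus-derived leader and splice sequences and a chimeric intron fragment, which generally improve transcript processing, and is terminated by the rabbit β-globin polyadenylation signal. The open reading frame begins with a mouse immunoglobulin heavy chain signal sequence to direct secretion, then a yeast SMT3-derived SUMO domain annotated as modified to resist cleavage by eukaryotic SUMO proteases, included according to the record to improve protein yield. This is fused to the 777 bp CD19 ectodomain. The catalogue lists SpyTag003 and a His tag at the C terminus; these are not called in the feature table, though there is unannotated space between CD19 and the poly(A) signal. The His tag allows affinity purification, while SpyTag003 forms a covalent bond with SpyCatcher partners, consistent with the associated work on titratable display of ligands on cell surfaces for T-cell antigen sensitivity studies. The sequenced record is 6,873 nt, somewhat shorter than the 7,202 bp total listed in the catalogue.
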