Features (pLannotate 1.2.2; 19 found; start..end, strand, type, name):
     16..41      -  CDS            bla(M) (fragment): β-lactamase lacking the signal sequence; bla(M); allows cytosolic expression of β-lactamase
    215..594     +  enhancer       CMV enhancer: human cytomegalovirus immediate early enhancer
    596..795     +  promoter       CMV promoter: human cytomegalovirus (CMV) immediate early promoter
    863..901     +  misc_feature   Ad SA (fragment): adenovirus major late transcript splice acceptor (Friedrich and Soriano, 1991)
    934..1143    -  CDS            PTP (fragment): TERM_ADE02 - Experimental evidence at protein level: Swiss-Prot protein existence level 1. Protein covalently bound to the viral DNA that acts as a primer for viral genomic replication by DNA strand displacement. Assembles on the viral origin of replication in an initiation complex with viral polymerase, DBP, host NFIA and host POU2F1/OCT1. During initiation, the polymerase covalently couples the first dCTP with Ser- 580 of pTP. The terminal protein stimulates the template activity over 20 fold compared to protein-free templates. Neo-synthesized viral genomes are linked to two preterminal prot
   1174..1263    +  intron         chimeric intron (fragment): chimera between introns from adenovirus and immunoglobulin heavy chain genes
   1282..1328    +  CDS            IgH signal sequence (fragment): signal sequence from the mouse immunoglobulin heavy chain variable region
   1453..1740    +  CDS            SUMO: cleavable ubiquitin-like protein tag; S. cerevisiae SMT3 (truncated and modified); modified to prevent cleavage by eukaryotic SUMO proteases
   1768..2544    +  CDS            CD19 (fragment): CD19_HUMAN - Experimental evidence at protein level: Swiss-Prot protein existence level 1. Functions as coreceptor for the B-cell antigen receptor complex (BCR) on B-lymphocytes. Decreases the threshold for activation of downstream signaling pathways and for triggering B-cell responses to antigens (PubMed:2463100, PubMed:1373518, PubMed:16672701). Activates signaling pathways that lead to the activation of phosphatidylinositol 3-kinase and the mobilization of intracellular Ca(2+) stores (PubMed:9382888, PubMed:9317126, PubMed:12387743, PubMed:16672701). Is not required for early steps during B
   2640..2695    +  polyA_signal   β-globin poly(A) signal: rabbit β-globin polyadenylation signal (Gil and Proudfoot, 1987)
   3209..4560    -  rep_origin     oriP (fragment): Epstein-Barr virus oriP replication origin (Yates et al., 2000)
   4691..4795    +  promoter       AmpR promoter: bla
   4796..5656    +  CDS            AmpR: β-lactamase; bla; confers resistance to ampicillin, carbenicillin, and related antibiotics
   5827..6415    +  rep_origin     ori: high-copy-number ColE1/pMB1/pBR322/pUC origin of replication
   6598..6690    +  CDS            lacI (fragment): lac repressor; lacI; The lac repressor binds to the lac operator to inhibit transcription in E. coli. This inhibition can be relieved by adding lactose or isopropyl-β-D-thiogalactopyranoside (IPTG).
   6703..6724    +  protein_bind   CAP binding site: CAP binding activates transcription in the presence of cAMP. E. coli catabolite activator protein
   6739..6769    +  promoter       lac promoter: promoter for the E. coli lac operon
   6777..6793    +  protein_bind   lac operator: The lac repressor binds to the lac operator to inhibit transcription in E. coli. This inhibition can be relieved by adding lactose or isopropyl-β-D-thiogalactopyranoside (IPTG). lac repressor encoded by lacI
   6863..6       +  promoter       tet promoter (fragment) (across the origin): E. coli promoter for tetracycline efflux protein gene
>Addgene plasmid #223219 | pTT3-ecdCD19-ST3-His_withSUMO | addgene full sequence | sequence record 443124 | Addgene NGS Result
TCATCGCAGATCCGGGCAACGTTGTTGCCATTGCTGCAGGCGCAGAACTGGTAGGTATGGAAGATCTATA
CATTGAATCAATATTGGCAATTAGCCATATTAGTCATTGGTTATATAGCATAAATCAATATTGGCTATTG
GCCATTGCATACGTTGTATCTATATCATAATATGTACATTTATATTGGCTCATGTCCAATATGACCGCCA
TGTTGACATTGATTATTGACTAGTTATTAATAGTAATCAATTACGGGGTCATTAGTTCATAGCCCATATA
TGGAGTTCCGCGTTACATAACTTACGGTAAATGGCCCGCCTGGCTGACCGCCCAACGACCCCCGCCCATT
GACGTCAATAATGACGTATGTTCCCATAGTAACGCCAATAGGGACTTTCCATTGACGTCAATGGGTGGAG
TATTTACGGTAAACTGCCCACTTGGCAGTACATCAAGTGTATCATATGCCAAGTCCGCCCCCTATTGACG
TCAATGACGGTAAATGGCCCGCCTGGCATTATGCCCAGTACATGACCTTACGGGACTTTCCTACTTGGCA
GTACATCTACGTATTAGTCATCGCTATTACCATGGTGATGCGGTTTTGGCAGTACACCAATGGGCGTGGA
TAGCGGTTTGACTCACGGGGATTTCCAAGTCTCCACCCCATTGACGTCAATGGGAGTTTGTTTTGGCACC
AAAATCAACGGGACTTTCCAAAATGTCGTAATAACCCCGCCCCGTTGACGCAAATGGGCGGTAGGCGTGT
ACGGTGGGAGGTCTATATAAGCAGAGCTCGTTTAGTGAACCGTCAGATCCTCACTCTCTTCCGCATCGCT
GTCTGCGAGGGCCAGCTGTTGGGCTCGCGGTTGAGGACAAACTCTTCGCGGTCTTTCCAGTACTCTTGGA
TCGGAAACCCGTCGGCCTCCGAACGGTACTCCGCCACCGAGGGACCTGAGCGAGTCCGCATCGACCGGAT
CGGAAAACCTCTCGAGAAAGGCGTCTAACCAGTCACAGTCGCAAGGTAGGCTGAGCACCGTGGCGGGCGG
CAGCGGGTGGCGGTCGGGGTTGTTTCTGGCGGAGGTGCTGCTGATGATGTAATTAAAGTAGGCGGTCTTG
AGACGGCGGATGGTCGAGGTGAGGTGTGGCAGGCTTGAGATCCAGCTGTTGGGGTGAGTACTCCCTCTCA
AAAGCGGGCATTACTTCTGCGCTAAGATTGTCAGTTTCCAAAAACGAGGAGGATTTGATATTCACCTGGC
CCGATCTGGCCATACACTTGAGTGACAATGACATCCACTTTGCCTTTCTCTCCACAGGTGTCCACTCCCA
GGTCCAAGTTTAAACGGATCTCTAGCGAATTCGCCACCATGGGGATACTTCCCAGCCCTGGGATGCCTGC
GCTGCTCTCCCTCGTGAGCCTTCTCTCCGTGCTGCTGATGGGTTGCGTAGCTGACTCAGAAGTCAATCAA
GAAGCTAAGCCAGAGGTCAAGCCCGAAGTCAAGCCTGAGACTCACATCAATTTAAAGGTGTCCGATGGAT
CTTCAGAGATCTTCTTCAAGATCAAAAAGACCACTCCTTTAAGAAGGCTGATGGAAGCGTTCGCTAAAAG
ACAGGGTAAGGAAATGGACTCCTTAACGTTCTTGTACGACGGTATTGAAATTCAAGCTGATCAGACCCCT
GAAGATTTGGACATGGAGGATAACGATATTATTGAGGCTCACAGAGAACAGATTGGAGGTGGTTCTCTGG
AGGTGCTGTTTCAGGGCCCCGAGGAACCTCTAGTGGTGAAGGTGGAAGAGGGAGATAACGCTGTGCTGCA
GTGCCTCAAGGGGACCTCAGATGGCCCCACTCAGCAGCTGACCTGGTCTCGGGAGTCCCCGCTTAAACCC
TTCTTAAAACTCAGCCTGGGGCTGCCAGGCCTGGGAATCCACGTGAGTCCCCTGGCCATCTGGCTTTTCA
TCTCCAACGTCTCTCAACAGATGGGGGGCTTCTACCTGTGCCAGCCGGGGCCCCCCTCTGAGAAGGCCTG
GCAGCCTGGCTGGACAGTCAATGTGGAGGGCAGCGGGGAGCTGTTCCGGTGGAATGTTTCGGACCTAGGT
GGCCTGGGCTGTGGCCTGAAGAACAGGTCCTCAGAGGGCCCCAGCTCCCCTTCCGGGAAGCTCATGAGCC
CCAAGCTGTATGTGTGGGCCAAAGACCGCCCTGAGATCTGGGAGGGAGAGCCTCCGTGTCTCCCACCGAG
GGACAGCCTGAACCAGAGCCTCAGCCAGGACCTCACCATGGCCCCTGGCTCCACACTCTGGCTGTCCTGT
GGGGTACCCCCTGACTCTGTGTCCAGGGGCCCCCTCTCCTGGACCCATGTGCACCCCAAGGGGCCTAAGT
CATTGCTGAGCCTGGAGCTGAAGGACGATCGCCCGGCCAGAGATATGTGGGTAATGGAGACGGGTCTGTT
GTTGCCCCGGGCCACAGCTCAAGACGCTGGAAAGTATTATTGTCACCGTGGCAACCTGACCATGTCATTC
CACCTGGAGATCACTGCTCGACCAAGAGGCGTCCCTCATATCGTGATGGTCGACGCCTATAAGAGGTATA
AACATCATCATCATCACCATTAAGGATCCCCCGACCTCGACCTCTGGCTAATAAAGGAAATTTATTTTCA
TTGCAATAGTGTGTTGGAATTTTTTGTGTCTCTCACTCGGAAGGACATATGGGAGGGCAAATCATTTGGT
CGAGATCCCTCGGAGATCTCTAGCTAGAGGATCGATCCCCGCCCCGGACGAACTAAACCTGACTACGACA
TCTCTGCCCCTTCTTCGCGGGGCAGTGCATGTAATCCCTTCAGTTGGTTGGTACAACTTGCCAACTGGGC
CCTGTTCCACATGTGACACGGGGGGGGACCAAACACAAAGGGGTTCTCTGACTGTAGTTGACATCCTTAT
AAATGGATGTGCACATTTGCCAACACTGAGTGGCTTTCATCCTGGAGCAGACTTTGCAGTCTGTGGACTG
CAACACAACATTGCCTTTATGTGTAACTCTTGGCTGAAGCTCTTACACCAATGCTGGGGGACATGTACCT
CCCAGGGGCCCAGGAAGACTACGGGAGGCTACACCAACGTCAATCAGAGGGGCCTGTGTAGCTACCGATA
AGCGGACCCTCAAGAGGGCATTAGCAATAGTGTTTATAAGGCCCCCTTGTTAACCCTAAACGGGTAGCAT
ATGCTTCCCGGGTAGTAGTATATACTATCCAGACTAACCCTAATTCAATAGCATATGTTACCCAACGGGA
AGCATATGCTATCGAATTAGGGTTAGTAAAAGGGTCCTAAGGAACAGCGATATCTCCCACCCCATGAGCT
GTCACGGTTTTATTTACATGGGGTCAGGATTCCACGAGGGTAGTGAACCATTTTAGTCACAAGGGCAGTG
GCTGAAGATCAAGGAGCGGGCAGTGAACTCTCCTGAATCTTCGCCTGCTTCTTCATTCTCCTTCGTTTAG
CTAATAGAATAACTGCTGAGTTGTGAACAGTAAGGTGTATGTGAGGTGCTCGAAAACAAGGTTTCAGGTG
ACGCCCCCAGAATAAAATTTGGACGGGGGGTTCAGTGGTGGCATTGTGCTATGACACCAATATAACCCTC
ACAAACCCCTTGGGCAATAAATACTAGTGTAGGAATGAAACATTCTGAATATCTTTAACAATAGAAATCC
ATGGGGTGGGGACAAGCCGTAAAGACTGGATGTCCATCTCACACGAATTTATGGCTATGGGCAACACATA
ATCCTAGTGCAATATGATACTGGGGTTATTAAGATGTGTCCCAGGCAGGGACCAAGACAGGTGAACCATG
TTGTTACACTCTATTTGTAACAAGGGGAAAGAGAGTGGACGCCGACAGCAGCGGACTCCACTGGTTGTCT
CTAACACCCCCGAAAATTAAACGGGGCTCCACGCCAATGGGGCCCATAAACAAAGACAAGTGGCCACTCT
TTTTTTTGAAATTGTGGAGTGGGGGCACGCGTCAGCCCCCACACGCCGCCCTGCGGTTTTGGACTGTAAA
ATAAGGGTGTAATAACTTGGCTGATTGTAACCCCGCTAACCACTGCGGTCAAACCACTTGCCCACAAAAC
CACTAATGGCACCCCGGGGAATACCTGCATAAGTAGGTGGGCGGGCCAAGATAGGGGCGCGATTGCTGCG
ATCTGGAGGACAAATTACACACACTTGCGCCTGAGCGCCAAGCACAGGGTTGTTGGTCCTCATATTCACG
AGGTCGCTGAGAGCACGGTGGGCTAATGTTGCCATGGGTAGCATATACTACCCAAATATCTGGATAGCAT
ATGCTATCCTAATCTATATCTGGGTAGCATAGGCTATCCTAATCTATATCTGGGTAGCATATGCTATCCT
AATCTATATCTGGGTAGTATATGCTATCCTAATTTATATCTGGGTAGCATAGGCTATCCTAATCTATATC
TGGGTAGCATATGCTATCCTAATCTATATCTGGGTAGTATATGCTATCCTAATCTGTATCCGGGTAGCAT
ATGCTATCCTCATGATAAGCTGTCAAACATGAGAATTTTCTTGAAGACGAAAGGGCCTCGTGATACGCCT
ATTTTTATAGGTTAATGTCATGATAATAATGGTTTCTTAGACGTCAGGTGGCACTTTTCGGGGAAATGTG
CGCGGAACCCCTATTTGTTTATTTTTCTAAATACATTCAAATATGTATCCGCTCATGAGACAATAACCCT
GATAAATGCTTCAATAATATTGAAAAAGGAAGAGTATGAGTATTCAACATTTCCGTGTCGCCCTTATTCC
CTTTTTTGCGGCATTTTGCCTTCCTGTTTTTGCTCACCCAGAAACGCTGGTGAAAGTAAAAGATGCTGAA
GATCAGTTGGGTGCACGAGTGGGTTACATCGAACTGGATCTCAACAGCGGTAAGATCCTTGAGAGTTTTC
GCCCCGAAGAACGTTTTCCAATGATGAGCACTTTTAAAGTTCTGCTATGTGGCGCGGTATTATCCCGTGT
TGACGCCGGGCAAGAGCAACTCGGTCGCCGCATACACTATTCTCAGAATGACTTGGTTGAGTACTCACCA
GTCACAGAAAAGCATCTTACGGATGGCATGACAGTAAGAGAATTATGCAGTGCTGCCATAACCATGAGTG
ATAACACTGCGGCCAACTTACTTCTGACAACGATCGGAGGACCGAAGGAGCTAACCGCTTTTTTGCACAA
CATGGGGGATCATGTAACTCGCCTTGATCGTTGGGAACCGGAGCTGAATGAAGCCATACCAAACGACGAG
CGTGACACCACGATGCCTGCAGCAATGGCAACAACGTTGCGCAAACTATTAACTGGCGAACTACTTACTC
TAGCTTCCCGGCAACAATTAATAGACTGGATGGAGGCGGATAAAGTTGCAGGACCACTTCTGCGCTCGGC
CCTTCCGGCTGGCTGGTTTATTGCTGATAAATCTGGAGCCGGTGAGCGTGGGTCTCGCGGTATCATTGCA
GCACTGGGGCCAGATGGTAAGCCCTCCCGTATCGTAGTTATCTACACGACGGGGAGTCAGGCAACTATGG
ATGAACGAAATAGACAGATCGCTGAGATAGGTGCCTCACTGATTAAGCATTGGTAACTGTCAGACCAAGT
TTACTCATATATACTTTAGATTGATTTAAAACTTCATTTTTAATTTAAAAGGATCTAGGTGAAGATCCTT
TTTGATAATCTCATGACCAAAATCCCTTAACGTGAGTTTTCGTTCCACTGAGCGTCAGACCCCGTAGAAA
AGATCAAAGGATCTTCTTGAGATCCTTTTTTTCTGCGCGTAATCTGCTGCTTGCAAACAAAAAAACCACC
GCTACCAGCGGTGGTTTGTTTGCCGGATCAAGAGCTACCAACTCTTTTTCCGAAGGTAACTGGCTTCAGC
AGAGCGCAGATACCAAATACTGTTCTTCTAGTGTAGCCGTAGTTAGGCCACCACTTCAAGAACTCTGTAG
CACCGCCTACATACCTCGCTCTGCTAATCCTGTTACCAGTGGCTGCTGCCAGTGGCGATAAGTCGTGTCT
TACCGGGTTGGACTCAAGACGATAGTTACCGGATAAGGCGCAGCGGTCGGGCTGAACGGGGGGTTCGTGC
ACACAGCCCAGCTTGGAGCGAACGACCTACACCGAACTGAGATACCTACAGCGTGAGCTATGAGAAAGCG
CCACGCTTCCCGAAGGGAGAAAGGCGGACAGGTATCCGGTAAGCGGCAGGGTCGGAACAGGAGAGCGCAC
GAGGGAGCTTCCAGGGGGAAACGCCTGGTATCTTTATAGTCCTGTCGGGTTTCGCCACCTCTGACTTGAG
CGTCGATTTTTGTGATGCTCGTCAGGGGGGCGGAGCCTATGGAAAAACGCCAGCAACGCGGCCTTTTTAC
GGTTCCTGGCCTTTTGCTGGCCTTTTGCTCACATGTTCTTTCCTGCGTTATCCCCTGATTCTGTGGATAA
CCGTATTACCGCCTTTGAGTGAGCTGATACCGCTCGCCGCAGCCGAACGACCGAGCGCAGCGAGTCAGTG
AGCGAGGAAGCGGAAGAGCGCCCAATACGCAAACCGCCTCTCCCCGCGCGTTGGCCGATTCATTAATGCA
GCTGGCACGACAGGTTTCCCGACTGGAAAGCGGGCAGTGAGCGCAACGCAATTAATGTGAGTTAGCTCAC
TCATTAGGCACCCCAGGCTTTACACTTTATGCTTCCGGCTCGTATGTTGTGTGGAATTGTGAGCGGATAA
CAATTTCACACAGGAAACAGCTATGACCATGATTACGCCAAGCTCTAGCTAGAGGTCGACCAATTCTCAT
GTTTGACAGCTTA
